>Addgene plasmid #183642 | pBoBi-hAP1 Δ420-440 | addgene full sequence | sequence record 363115 | Addgene NGS Result
TGTGTCAGTTAGGGTGTGGAAAGTCCCCAGGCTCCCCAGCAGGCAGAAGTATGCAAAGCATGCATCTCAA
TTAGTCAGCAACCAGGTGTGGAAAGTCCCCAGGCTCCCCAGCAGGCAGAAGTATGCAAAGCATGCATCTC
AATTAGTCAGCAACCATAGTCCCGCCCCTAACTCCGCCCATCCCGCCCCTAACTCCGCCCAGTTCCGCCC
ATTCTCCGCCCCATGGCTGACTAATTTTTTTTATTTATGCAGAGGCCGAGGCCGCCTCTGCCTCTGAGCT
ATTCCAGAAGTAGTGAGGAGGCTTTTTTGGAGGCCTAGGCTTTTGCAAAAAGCTCCCGGGAGCTTGTATA
TCCATTTTCGGATCTGATCAGCACGTGTTGACAATTAATCATCGGCATAGTATATCGGCATAGTATAATA
CGACAAGGTGAGGAACTAAACCATGGCCAAGTTGACCAGTGCCGTTCCGGTGCTCACCGCGCGCGACGTC
GCCGGAGCGGTCGAGTTCTGGACCGACCGGCTCGGGTTCTCCCGGGACTTCGTGGAGGACGACTTCGCCG
GTGTGGTCCGGGACGACGTGACCCTGTTCATCAGCGCGGTCCAGGACCAGGTGGTGCCGGACAACACCCT
GGCCTGGGTGTGGGTGCGCGGCCTGGACGAGCTGTACGCCGAGTGGTCGGAGGTCGTGTCCACGAACTTC
CGGGACGCCTCCGGGCCGGCCATGACCGAGATCGGCGAGCAGCCGTGGGGGCGGGAGTTCGCCCTGCGCG
ACCCGGCCGGCAACTGCGTGCACTTCGTGGCCGAGGAGCAGGACTGACACGTGCTACGAGATTTCGATTC
CACCGCCGCCTTCTATGAAAGGTTGGGCTTCGGAATCGTTTTCCGGGACGCCGGCTGGATGATCCTCCAG
CGCGGGGATCTCATGCTGGAGTTCTTCGCCCACCCCAACTTGTTTATTGCAGCTTATAATGGTTACAAAT
AAAGCAATAGCATCACAAATTTCACAAATAAAGCATTTTTTTCACTGCATTCTAGTTGTGGTTTGTCCAA
ACTCATCAATGTATCTTATCATGTCTGTATACCGTCGACCTCTAGCTAGAGCTTGGCGTAATCATGGTCA
TAGCTGTTTCCTGTGTGAAATTGTTATCCGCTCACAATTCCACACAACATACGAGCCGGAAGCATAAAGT
GTAAAGCCTGGGGTGCCTAATGAGTGAGCTAACTCACATTAATTGCGTTGCGCTCACTGCCCGCTTTCCA
GTCGGGAAACCTGTCGTGCCAGCTGCATTAATGAATCGGCCAACGCGCGGGGAGAGGCGGTTTGCGTATT
GGGCGCTCTTCCGCTTCCTCGCTCACTGACTCGCTGCGCTCGGTCGTTCGGCTGCGGCGAGCGGTATCAG
CTCACTCAAAGGCGGTAATACGGTTATCCACAGAATCAGGGGATAACGCAGGAAAGAACATGTGAGCAAA
AGGCCAGCAAAAGGCCAGGAACCGTAAAAAGGCCGCGTTGCTGGCGTTTTTCCATAGGCTCCGCCCCCCT
GACGAGCATCACAAAAATCGACGCTCAAGTCAGAGGTGGCGAAACCCGACAGGACTATAAAGATACCAGG
CGTTTCCCCCTGGAAGCTCCCTCGTGCGCTCTCCTGTTCCGACCCTGCCGCTTACCGGATACCTGTCCGC
CTTTCTCCCTTCGGGAAGCGTGGCGCTTTCTCATAGCTCACGCTGTAGGTATCTCAGTTCGGTGTAGGTC
GTTCGCTCCAAGCTGGGCTGTGTGCACGAACCCCCCGTTCAGCCCGACCGCTGCGCCTTATCCGGTAACT
ATCGTCTTGAGTCCAACCCGGTAAGACACGACTTATCGCCACTGGCAGCAGCCACTGGTAACAGGATTAG
CAGAGCGAGGTATGTAGGCGGTGCTACAGAGTTCTTGAAGTGGTGGCCTAACTACGGCTACACTAGAAGA
ACAGTATTTGGTATCTGCGCTCTGCTGAAGCCAGTTACCTTCGGAAAAAGAGTTGGTAGCTCTTGATCCG
GCAAACAAACCACCGCTGGTAGCGGTGGTTTTTTTGTTTGCAAGCAGCAGATTACGCGCAGAAAAAAAGG
ATCTCAAGAAGATCCTTTGATCTTTTCTACGGGGTCTGACGCTCAGTGGAACGAAAACTCACGTTAAGGG
ATTTTGGTCATGAGATTATCAAAAAGGATCTTCACCTAGATCCTTTTAAATTAAAAATGAAGTTTTAAAT
CAATCTAAAGTATATATGAGTAAACTTGGTCTGACAGTTACCAATGCTTAATCAGTGAGGCACCTATCTC
AGCGATCTGTCTATTTCGTTCATCCATAGTTGCCTGACTCCCCGTCGTGTAGATAACTACGATACGGGAG
GGCTTACCATCTGGCCCCAGTGCTGCAATGATACCGCGAGACCCACGCTCACCGGCTCCAGATTTATCAG
CAATAAACCAGCCAGCCGGAAGGGCCGAGCGCAGAAGTGGTCCTGCAACTTTATCCGCCTCCATCCAGTC
TATTAATTGTTGCCGGGAAGCTAGAGTAAGTAGTTCGCCAGTTAATAGTTTGCGCAACGTTGTTGCCATT
GCTACAGGCATCGTGGTGTCACGCTCGTCGTTTGGTATGGCTTCATTCAGCTCCGGTTCCCAACGATCAA
GGCGAGTTACATGATCCCCCATGTTGTGCAAAAAAGCGGTTAGCTCCTTCGGTCCTCCGATCGTTGTCAG
AAGTAAGTTGGCCGCAGTGTTATCACTCATGGTTATGGCAGCACTGCATAATTCTCTTACTGTCATGCCA
TCCGTAAGATGCTTTTCTGTGACTGGTGAGTACTCAACCAAGTCATTCTGAGAATAGTGTATGCGGCGAC
CGAGTTGCTCTTGCCCGGCGTCAATACGGGATAATACCGCGCCACATAGCAGAACTTTAAAAGTGCTCAT
CATTGGAAAACGTTCTTCGGGGCGAAAACTCTCAAGGATCTTACCGCTGTTGAGATCCAGTTCGATGTAA
CCCACTCGTGCACCCAACTGATCTTCAGCATCTTTTACTTTCACCAGCGTTTCTGGGTGAGCAAAAACAG
GAAGGCAAAATGCCGCAAAAAAGGGAATAAGGGCGACACGGAAATGTTGAATACTCATACTCTTCCTTTT
TCAATATTATTGAAGCATTTATCAGGGTTATTGTCTCATGAGCGGATACATATTTGAATGTATTTAGAAA
AATAAACAAATAGGGGTTCCGCGCACATTTCCCCGAAAAGTGCCACCTGACGTCGACGGATCGGGAGATC
TCCCGATCCCCTATGGTGCACTCTCAGTACAATCTGCTCTGATGCCGCATAGTTAAGCCAGTATCTGCTC
CCTGCTTGTGTGTTGGAGGTCGCTGAGTAGTGCGCGAGCAAAATTTAAGCTACAACAAGGCAAGGCTTGA
CCGACAATTGCATGAAGAATCTGCTTAGGGTTAGGCGTTTTGCGCTGCTTCGCGATGTACGGGCCAGATA
TACGCGTTGACATTGATTATTGACTAGTTATTAATAGTAATCAATTACGGGGTCATTAGTTCATAGCCCA
TATATGGAGTTCCGCGTTACATAACTTACGGTAAATGGCCCGCCTGGCTGACCGCCCAACGACCCCCGCC
CATTGACGTCAATAATGACGTATGTTCCCATAGTAACGCCAATAGGGACTTTCCATTGACGTCAATGGGT
GGAGTATTTACGGTAAACTGCCCACTTGGCAGTACATCAAGTGTATCATATGCCAAGTACGCCCCCTATT
GACGTCAATGACGGTAAATGGCCCGCCTGGCATTATGCCCAGTACATGACCTTATGGGACTTTCCTACTT
GGCAGTACATCTACGTATTAGTCATCGCTATTACCATGGTGATGCGGTTTTGGCAGTACATCAATGGGCG
TGGATAGCGGTTTGACTCACGGGGATTTCCAAGTCTCCACCCCATTGACGTCAATGGGAGTTTGTTTTGG
CACCAAAATCAACGGGACTTTCCAAAATGTCGTAACAACTCCGCCCCATTGACGCAAATGGGCGGTAGGC
GTGTACGGTGGGAGGTCTATATAAGCAGCGCGTTTTGCCTGTACTGGGTCTCTCTGGTTAGACCAGATCT
GAGCCTGGGAGCTCTCTGGCTAACTAGGGAACCCACTGCTTAAGCCTCAATAAAGCTTGCCTTGAGTGCT
TCAAGTAGTGTGTGCCCGTCTGTTGTGTGACTCTGGTAACTAGAGATCCCTCAGACCCTTTTAGTCAGTG
TGGAAAATCTCTAGCAGTGGCGCCCGAACAGGGACTTGAAAGCGAAAGGGAAACCAGAGGAGCTCTCTCG
ACGCAGGACTCGGCTTGCTGAAGCGCGCACGGCAAGAGGCGAGGGGCGGCGACTGGTGAGTACGCCAAAA
ATTTTGACTAGCGGAGGCTAGAAGGAGAGAGATGGGTGCGAGAGCGTCAGTATTAAGCGGGGGAGAATTA
GATCGCGATGGGAAAAAATTCGGTTAAGGCCAGGGGGAAAGAAAAAATATAAATTAAAACATATAGTATG
GGCAAGCAGGGAGCTAGAACGATTCGCAGTTAATCCTGGCCTGTTAGAAACATCAGAAGGCTGTAGACAA
ATACTGGGACAGCTACAACCATCCCTTCAGACAGGATCAGAAGAACTTAGATCATTATATAATACAGTAG
CAACCCTCTATTGTGTGCATCAAAGGATAGAGATAAAAGACACCAAGGAAGCTTTAGACAAGATAGAGGA
AGAGCAAAACAAAAGTAAGACCACCGCACAGCAAGCGGCCGCTGATCTTCAGACCTGGAGGAGGAGATAT
GAGGGACAATTGGAGAAGTGAATTATATAAATATAAAGTAGTAAAAATTGAACCATTAGGAGTAGCACCC
ACCAAGGCAAAGAGAAGAGTGGTGCAGAGAGAAAAAAGAGCAGTGGGAATAGGAGCTTTGTTCCTTGGGT
TCTTGGGAGCAGCAGGAAGCACTATGGGCGCAGCGTCAATGACGCTGACGGTACAGGCCAGACAATTATT
GTCTGGTATAGTGCAGCAGCAGAACAATTTGCTGAGGGCTATTGAGGCGCAACAGCATCTGTTGCAACTC
ACAGTCTGGGGCATCAAGCAGCTCCAGGCAAGAATCCTGGCTGTGGAAAGATACCTAAAGGATCAACAGC
TCCTGGGGATTTGGGGTTGCTCTGGAAAACTCATTTGCACCACTGCTGTGCCTTGGAATGCTAGTTGGAG
TAATAAATCTCTGGAACAGATTTGGAATCACACGACCTGGATGGAGTGGGACAGAGAAATTAACAATTAC
ACAAGCTTAATACACTCCTTAATTGAAGAATCGCAAAACCAGCAAGAAAAGAATGAACAAGAATTATTGG
AATTAGATAAATGGGCAAGTTTGTGGAATTGGTTTAACATAACAAATTGGCTGTGGTATATAAAATTATT
CATAATGATAGTAGGAGGCTTGGTAGGTTTAAGAATAGTTTTTGCTGTACTTTCTATAGTGAATAGAGTT
AGGCAGGGATATTCACCATTATCGTTTCAGACCCACCTCCCAACCCCGAGGGGACCCGACAGGCCCGAAG
GAATAGAAGAAGAAGGTGGAGAGAGAGACAGAGACAGATCCATTCGATTAGTGAACGGATCAACTTTTAA
AAGAAAAGGGGGGATTGGGGGGTACAGTGCAGGGGAAAGAATAGTAGACATAATAGCAACAGACATACAA
ACTAAAGAATTACAAAAACAAATTACAAAATTCAAAATTTTATCGATAAGCTTGGGAGTTCCGCGTTACA
TAACTTACGGTAAATGGCCCGCCTGGCTGACCGCCCAACGACCCCCGCCCATTGACGTCAATAATGACGT
ATGTTCCCATAGTAACGCCAATAGGGACTTTCCATTGACGTCAATGGGTGGAGTATTTACGGTAAACTGC
CCACTTGGCAGTACATCAAGTGTATCATATGCCAAGTACGCCCCCTATTGACGTCAATGACGGTAAATGG
CCCGCCTGGCATTATGCCCAGTACATGACCTTATGGGACTTTCCTACTTGGCAGTACATCTACGTATTAG
TCATCGCTATTACCATGGTGATGCGGTTTTGGCAGTACATCAATGGGCGTGGATAGCGGTTTGACTCACG
GGGATTTCCAAGTCTCCACCCCATTGACGTCAATGGGAGTTTGTTTTGGCACCAAAATCAACGGGACTTT
CCAAAATGTCGTAACAACTCCGCCCCATTGACGCAAATGGGCGGTAGGCGTGTACGGTGGGAGGTCTATA
TAAGCAGAGCTCGTTTAGTGAACCGTCAGATCGCCTGGAGACGCCATCCACGCTGTTTTGACCTCCATAG
AAGACACCGACTGAGCTCCTTAAGGTTAACTCTAGAGAATTCGGATCCATGATGGCGGCCATGGCGACGG
CTCGAGTGCGGATGGGGCCGCGGTGCGCCCAGGCGCTCTGGCGCATGCCGTGGCTGCCGGTGTTTTTGTC
GTTGGCGGCGGCGGCGGCGGCGGCAGCGGCGGAGCAGCAGGTCCCGCTGGTGCTGTGGTCGAGTGACCGG
GACTTGTGGGCTCCTGCGGCCGACACTCATGAAGGCCACATCACCAGCGACTTGCAGCTCTCTACCTACT
TAGATCCCGCCCTGGAGCTGGGTCCCAGGAATGTGCTGCTGTTCCTGCAGGACAAGCTGAGCATTGAGGA
TTTCACAGCATATGGCGGTGTGTTTGGAAACAAGCAGGACAGCGCCTTTTCTAACCTAGAGAATGCCCTG
GACCTGGCCCCCTCCTCACTGGTGCTTCCTGCCGTCGACTGGTATGCAGTCAGCACTCTGACCACTTACC
TGCAGGAGAAGCTCGGGGCCAGCCCCTTGCATGTGGACCTGGCCACCCTGCGGGAGCTGAAGCTCAATGC
CAGCCTCCCTGCTCTGCTGCTCATTCGCCTGCCCTACACAGCCAGCTCTGGTCTGATGGCACCCAGGGAA
GTCCTCACAGGCAACGATGAGGTCATCGGGCAGGTCCTGAGCACACTCAAGTCCGAAGATGTCCCATACA
CAGCGGCCCTCACAGCGGTCCGCCCTTCCAGGGTGGCCCGTGATGTAGCCGTGGTGGCCGGAGGGCTAGG
TCGCCAGCTGCTACAAAAACAGCCAGTATCACCTGTGATCCATCCTCCTGTGAGTTACAATGACACCGCT
CCCCGGATCCTGTTCTGGGCCCAAAACTTCTCTGTGGCGTACAAGGACCAGTGGGAGGACCTGACTCCCC
TCACCTTTGGGGTGCAGGAACTCAACCTGACTGGCTCCTTCTGGAATGACTCCTTTGCCAGGCTCTCACT
GACCTATGAACGACTCTTTGGTACCACAGTGACATTCAAGTTCATTCTGGCCAACCGCCTCTACCCAGTG
TCTGCCCGGCACTGGTTTACCATGGAGCGCCTCGAAGTCCACAGCAATGGCTCCGTCGCCTACTTCAATG
CTTCCCAGGTCACAGGGCCCAGCATCTACTCCTTCCACTGCGAGTATGTCAGCAGCCTGAGCAAGAAGGG
TAGTCTCCTCGTGGCCCGCACGCAGCCCTCTCCCTGGCAGATGATGCTTCAGGACTTCCAGATCCAGGCT
TTCAACGTAATGGGGGAGCAGTTCTCCTACGCCAGCGACTGTGCCACCTATGGCCTGCACATGATCCTCA
GCCTCAAGACCATGGATCGCTTTGATGACCACAAGGGCCCCACTATTTCTTTGACCCAGATTGTGCTCGA
GCCATGGAAGCTTTACCCTTATGACGTACCTGACTATGCTGGCGCCTACCCTTATGACGTACCTGACTAT
GCTGGATACCCTTATGACGTACCTGACTATGCTGGAGATATCTAACTGACTGAACCGGTGGTACCGAGGA
ATTAATTCGCTGTCTGCGAGGGCCAGCTGTTGGGGTGAGTACTCCCTCTCAAAAGCGGGCATGACTTCTG
CGCTAAGATTGTCAGTTTCCAAAAACGAGGAGGATTTGATATTCACCTGGCCCGCGGTGATGCCTTTGAG
GGTGGCCGCGTCCATCTGGTCAGAAAAGACAATCTTTTTGTTGTCAAGCTTGAGGTGTGGCAGGCTTGAG
ATCTGGCCATACACTTGAGTGACAATGACATCCACTTTGCCTTTCTCTCCACAGGTGTCCACTCCCAGGT
CCAACTGCAGGTCGAGCATGCATCTAGGGCGGCCAATTCCGCCGATCCTGGAAAAACATGGAGCAATCAC
AAGTAGCAATACAGCAGCTACCAATGCTGATTGTGCCTGGCTAGAAGCACAAGAGGAGGAGGAGGTGGGT
TTTCCAGTCACACCTCAGACAATCAACCTCTGGATTACAAAATTTGTGAAAGATTGACTGGTATTCTTAA
CTATGTTGCTCCTTTTACGCTATGTGGATACGCTGCTTTAATGCCTTTGTATCATGCTATTGCTTCCCGT
ATGGCTTTCATTTTCTCCTCCTTGTATAAATCCTGGTTGCTGTCTCTTTATGAGGAGTTGTGGCCCGTTG
TCAGGCAACGTGGCGTGGTGTGCACTGTGTTTGCTGACGCAACCCCCACTGGTTGGGGCATTGCCACCAC
CTGTCAGCTCCTTTCCGGGACTTTCGCTTTCCCCCTCCCTATTGCCACGGCGGAACTCATCGCCGCCTGC
CTTGCCCGCTGCTGGACAGGGGCTCGGCTGTTGGGCACTGACAATTCCGTGGTGTTGTCGGGGAAGCTGA
CGTCCTTTCCATGGCTGCTCGCCTGTGTTGCCACCTGGATTCTGCGCGGGACGTCCTTCTGCTACGTCCC
TTCGGCCCTCAATCCAGCGGACCTTCCTTCCCGCGGCCTGCTGCCGGCTCTGCGGCCTCTTCCGCGTCTT
CGCCTTCGCCCTCAGACGAGTCGGATCTCCCTTTGGGCCGCCTCCCCGCCTGGAATTCGAGCTCGGTACC
TTTAAGACCAATGACTTACAAGGCAGCTGTAGATCTTAGCCACTTTTTAAAAGAAAAGGGGGGACTGGAA
GGGCTAATTCACTCCCAACGAAGACAAGATATCCTTGATCTGTGGATCTACCACACACAAGGCTACTTCC
CTGATTGGCAGAACTACACACCAGGGCCAGGGATCAGATATCCACTGACCTTTGGATGGTGCTACAAGCT
AGTACCAGTTGAGCAAGAGAAGGTAGAAGAAGCCAATGAAGGAGAGAACACCCGCTTGTTACACCCTGTG
AGCCTGCATGGGATGGATGACCCGGAGAGAGAAGTATTAGAGTGGAGGTTTGACAGCCGCCTAGCATTTC
ATCACATGGCCCGAGAGCTGCATCCGGACTGTACTGGGTCTCTCTGGTTAGACCAGATCTGAGCCTGGGA
GCTCTCTGGCTAACTAGGGAACCCACTGCTTAAGCCTCAATAAAGCTTGCCTTGAGTGCTTCAAGTAGTG
TGTGCCCGTCTGTTGTGTGACTCTGGTAACTAGAGATCCCTCAGACCCTTTTAGTCAGTGTGGAAAATCT
CTAGCAGGGCCGCTTTAAACCCGCTGATCAGCCTCGACTGTGCCTTCTAGTTGCCAGCCATCTGTTGTTT
GCCCCTCCCCCGTGCCTTCCTTGACCCTGGAAGGTGCCACTCCCACTGTCCTTTCCTAATAAAATGAGGA
AATTGCATCGCATTGTCTGAGTAGGTGTCATTCTATTCTGGGGGGTGGGGTGGGGCAGGACAGCAAGGGG
GAGGATTGGGAAGACAATAGCAGGCATGCTGGGGATGCGGTGGGCTCTATGGCTTCTGAGGCGGAAAGAA
CCAGCTGGGGCTCTAGGGGGTATCCCC
[124 nt withheld, positions 9828-9951]
C
[91 nt withheld, positions 9953-10043]
A
[49 nt withheld, positions 10045-10093]
CCTTTGACGTTGGAGTCCACGTTCTTT
[37 nt withheld, positions 10121-10157]
ACCCTATCTCGGTCTATTCTTTTGATTTATAAGGGATTTTGCCGATTTCGGCCTATTGGTTAAAAAATGA
GCTGATTTAACAAAAATTTAACGCGAATTAATTCTGTGGAATG
Features (pLannotate 1.2.2; 33 found; start..end, strand, type, name):
    377..424     +  promoter       EM7 promoter: synthetic bacterial promoter&nbsp
    443..817     +  CDS            BleoR: antibiotic-binding protein; Sh ble from Streptoalloteichus hindustanus; confers resistance to bleomycin, phleomycin, and Zeocin™
    827..952     +  CDS            ble (fragment): BLE_KLEPN - Experimental evidence at protein level: Swiss-Prot protein existence level 1. Binding protein with a strong affinity to the bleomycin family of antibiotics. Binds to CL990; an antimitotic-antibiotic compound. From Klebsiella pneumoniae.
    947..1068    +  polyA_signal   SV40 poly(A) signal: SV40 polyadenylation signal
   1141..1157    -  protein_bind   lac operator: The lac repressor binds to the lac operator to inhibit transcription in E. coli. This inhibition can be relieved by adding lactose or isopropyl-β-D-thiogalactopyranoside (IPTG). lac repressor encoded by lacI
   1165..1195    -  promoter       lac promoter: promoter for the E. coli lac operon
   1210..1231    -  protein_bind   CAP binding site: CAP binding activates transcription in the presence of cAMP. E. coli catabolite activator protein
   1244..1336    -  CDS            lacI (fragment): lac repressor; lacI; The lac repressor binds to the lac operator to inhibit transcription in E. coli. This inhibition can be relieved by adding lactose or isopropyl-β-D-thiogalactopyranoside (IPTG).
   1519..2107    -  rep_origin     ori: high-copy-number ColE1/pMB1/pBR322/pUC origin of replication
   2278..3138    -  CDS            AmpR: β-lactamase; bla; confers resistance to ampicillin, carbenicillin, and related antibiotics
   3139..3243    -  promoter       AmpR promoter: bla
   3302..3354    -  misc_feature   bom (fragment): basis of mobility region from pBR322
   3509..3888    +  enhancer       CMV enhancer: human cytomegalovirus immediate early enhancer
   3889..4088    +  promoter       CMV promoter: human cytomegalovirus (CMV) immediate early promoter
   4106..4286    +  LTR            5' LTR (truncated): truncated 5' long terminal repeat (LTR) from HIV-1
   4333..4458    +  misc_feature   HIV-1 Ψ: packaging signal of human immunodeficiency virus type 1
   4442..4805    +  CDS            HIV-1 gag (fragment): gag protein from human immunodeficiency virus 1; gag
   4951..5184    +  misc_feature   RRE: The Rev response element (RRE) of HIV-1 allows for Rev-dependent mRNA export from the nucleus to the cytoplasm.
   5561..5661    +  CDS            Rev (fragment): human immunodeficiency virus 1 (HIV-1) Rev protein; rev; enhances nuclear export of unspliced and incompletely spliced viral mRNAs
   5665..5781    +  misc_feature   cPPT/CTS: central polypurine tract and central termination sequence of HIV-1
   5804..6107    +  enhancer       CMV enhancer: human cytomegalovirus immediate early enhancer
   6108..6311    +  promoter       CMV promoter: human cytomegalovirus (CMV) immediate early promoter
   6419..7765    +  CDS            ATP6AP1: VAS1_HUMAN - Also known as ATP6IP1, ATP6S1, VATPS1, XAP3. Experimental evidence at protein level: Swiss-Prot protein existence level 1. Accessory subunit of the proton-transporting vacuolar (V)- ATPase protein pump, which is required for luminal acidification of secretory vesicles. Guides the V-type ATPase into specialized subcellular compartments, such as neuroendocrine regulated secretory vesicles or the ruffled border of the osteoclast, thereby regulating its activity. Involved in membrane trafficking and Ca(2+)-dependent membrane fusion. May play a role in the assembly of the V-type ATPase
   7945..8174    +  intron         chimeric intron: chimera between introns from adenovirus and immunoglobulin heavy chain genes
   8238..8348    +  CDS            nef (fragment): NEF_HV1Z2 - Experimental evidence at protein level: Swiss-Prot protein existence level 1. Extracellular Nef protein targets CD4(+) T-lymphocytes for apoptosis by interacting with CXCR4 surface receptors. From Human immunodeficiency virus type 1 group M subtype D (isolate Z2/CDC-Z34) (HIV-1).
   8351..8939    +  misc_feature   WPRE: woodchuck hepatitis virus posttranscriptional regulatory element
   8956..9024    +  CDS            nef (fragment): NEF_HV1Z2 - Experimental evidence at protein level: Swiss-Prot protein existence level 1. Extracellular Nef protein targets CD4(+) T-lymphocytes for apoptosis by interacting with CXCR4 surface receptors. From Human immunodeficiency virus type 1 group M subtype D (isolate Z2/CDC-Z34) (HIV-1).
   9026..9338    +  LTR            5' LTR (fragment): 5' long terminal repeat (LTR) from HIV-1
   9346..9526    +  LTR            5' LTR (truncated): truncated 5' long terminal repeat (LTR) from HIV-1
   9558..9782    +  polyA_signal   bGH poly(A) signal: bovine growth hormone polyadenylation signal
   9786..9807    +  promoter       SV40 promoter (fragment): SV40 enhancer and early promoter
   9828..10256   +  rep_origin     f1 ori (sequence partly withheld): f1 bacteriophage origin of replication; arrow indicates direction of (+) strand synthesis
  10270..329     +  promoter       SV40 promoter (across the origin): SV40 enhancer and early promoter
