[The description below was written by a language model from this plasmid's Addgene catalogue record and pLannotate feature annotations shown in this document.]
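Description:
pBoBi-hAP1 Δ420-440 is an HIV-1-based lentiviral expression plasmid built on the pBoBi backbone for transient or stable expression of a truncated human ATP6AP1, the accessory subunit of the vacuolar H+-ATPase. It is propagated in E. coli through a high-copy ColE1/pUC-type origin with ampicillin selection (AmpR under its own promoter), and it also carries an f1 origin. Outside the viral region, an SV40 promoter and an EM7 bacterial promoter precede a bleomycin/Zeocin resistance gene with an SV40 polyadenylation signal. Because this cassette lies outside the LTRs, it would not be transferred with the packaged genome.

The transfer cassette begins with a CMV enhancer/promoter fused to a truncated 5' LTR, an arrangement that drives genomic RNA production in packaging cells without Tat. It is followed by the Ψ packaging signal with a gag fragment, the Rev response element for nuclear export, and the cPPT/CTS, which aids nuclear import. An internal CMV enhancer/promoter then drives the 1,347 bp ATP6AP1 open reading frame. The record lists a C-terminal HA tag, although this is not separately annotated in the feature table. A chimeric intron and a WPRE, which enhances transcript expression, lie downstream, followed by the 3' LTR region and a bGH polyadenylation signal.

The mutant lacks residues 420-440, described as the transmembrane domain and as the region that interacts with PEN2. The construct therefore serves as an interaction-deficient control, used in work on low-dose metformin signalling to lysosomal AMPK through PEN2.
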