Addgene plasmid #183642: pBoBi-hAP1 Δ420-440
Purpose: To (stably) express a mutant of ATP6AP1 lacking the interacting domain with PEN2; lentiviral expression
Depositing lab: Sheng-cai Lin. Depositing organization: Xiamen University. Publication: Low-dose metformin targets the lysosomal AMPK pathway through PEN2. Ma T, Tian X, Zhang B, Li M, Wang Y, Yang C, Wu J, Wei X, Qu Q, Yu Y, Long S, Feng JW, Li C, Zhang C, Xie C, Wu Y, Xu Z, Chen J, Yu Y, Huang X, He Y, Yao L, Zhang L, Zhu M, Wang W, Wang ZC, Zhang M, Bao Y, Jia W, Lin SY, Ye Z, Piao HL, Deng X, Zhang CS, Lin SC. Nature. 2022 Mar;603(7899):159-165. doi: 10.1038/s41586-022-04431-8. Epub 2022 Feb 23. PubMed 35197629.
Backbone
  Vector backbone: pBoBi
  Backbone size w/o insert (bp): 8300
  Vector type: Lentiviral
Growth in bacteria
  Bacterial resistance: Ampicillin, 100 μg/mL
  Growth temperature: 37°C
  Growth strain: NEB Stable
  Copy number: High Copy
Gene/Insert
  Gene/Insert name: ATP6AP1
  Species: H. sapiens (human)
  Insert size (bp): 1347
  Mutation: truncated ATP6AP1 mutant lacking the transmembrane domain (Δ420-440)
  Entrez Gene: ATP6AP1 (a.k.a. 16A, ATP6IP1, ATP6S1, Ac45, CF2, VATPS1, XAP-3, XAP3)
  Promoter: CMV
  Tag / fusion protein: HA (C terminal on insert)
  Cloning method: Ligation Independent Cloning
Terms and licenses: Academic/Nonprofit Terms; Industry Terms: Not Available to Industry
How to cite: pBoBi-hAP1 Δ420-440 was a gift from Sheng-cai Lin (Addgene plasmid # 183642 ; http://n2t.net/addgene:183642 ; RRID:Addgene_183642)
